>Addgene plasmid #46728 | pcDNA3.2 mir-1-1 reporter mir129-2-2 | depositor full sequence | sequence record 117479 | pcDNA3.2 mir-1-1 reporter mir129-2-2 sequence 6005 bps
GACGGATCGGGAGATCTCCCGATCCCCTATGGTCGACTCTCAGTACAATCTGCTCTGATGCCGCATAGTT
AAGCCAGTATCTGCTCCCTGCTTGTGTGTTGGAGGTCGCTGAGTAGTGCGCGAGCAAAATTTAAGCTACA
ACAAGGCAAGGCTTGACCGACAATTGCATGAAGAATCTGCTTAGGGTTAGGCGTTTTGCGCTGCTTCGCG
ATGTACGGGCCAGATATACGCGTTGACATTGATTATTGACTAGTTATTAATAGTAATCAATTACGGGGTC
ATTAGTTCATAGCCCATATATGGAGTTCCGCGTTACATAACTTACGGTAAATGGCCCGCCTGGCTGACCG
CCCAACGACCCCCGCCCATTGACGTCAATAATGACGTATGTTCCCATAGTAACGCCAATAGGGACTTTCC
ATTGACGTCAATGGGTGGACTATTTACGGTAAACTGCCCACTTGGCAGTACATCAAGTGTATCATATGCC
AAGTACGCCCCCTATTGACGTCAATGACGGTAAATGGCCCGCCTGGCATTATGCCCAGTACATGACCTTA
TGGGACTTTCCTACTTGGCAGTACATCTACGTATTAGTCATCGCTATTACCATGGTGATGCGGTTTTGGC
AGTACATCAATGGGCGTGGATAGCGGTTTGACTCACGGGGATTTCCAAGTCTCCACCCCATTGACGTCAA
TGGGAGTTTGTTTTGGCACCAAAATCAACGGGACTTTCCAAAATGTCGTAACAACTCCGCCCCATTGACG
CAAATGGGCGGTAGGCGTGTACGGTGGGAGGTCTATATAAGCAGAGCTCTCTGGCTAACTAGAGAACCCA
CTGCTTACTGGCTTATCGAAATTAATACGACTCACTATAGGGAGACCCAAGCTGGCTAGTTAAGCTATCA
ACAAGTTTGTACAAAAAAGCAGGCTCATCCTGGGCTGAAGGCGGCGGCGAACCGAAGAAGCCGGCATATT
CTGCCCTTCGCGAATCTTTTTGCGGTCTGGGCTTGCTGTACATAACTCAATAGCCGGAAGCCCTTACCCC
AAAAAGCATTTGCGGAGGGCGCACTAGTAGAGAAGACGGCAGCCATCCAGCGATCGCCGAAGCCCGCACC
CAGCTTTCTTGTACAAAGTGGTTGATCTAGAGGGCCCGCAGTGGGGTCAGCTTCTACCGGGGCGGCGTCC
CGGGGTCTTGGAACTGCATGCAGACTGCCTGCTTGGGAAACATACTTCTTTATATGCCCATATGGACCTG
CTAAGCTATGGAATGTAAAGAAGTATGTATCTCAGGCCGGGACCTCTCTCGCCGCACTGAGGGGCACTCC
ACACCACGGGGGCCGCCGCGGCCGACAGCCAGCCAGGCGGCTGTGGTGGGGGTGAGGCTGGGGCGGCAGG
CTGCCTGGGCGTTGGTGGACGGTCGTGTCCCCGCCAGCATTGTTCTGTCACTTTGCCTGTGTCAGCAGGT
GGAAGTGCTCACCAGACATTCGAAGGTAAGCCTATCCCTAACCCTCTCCTCGGTCTCGATTCTACGCGTA
CCGGTTAGTAATGAGTTTAAACGGGGGAGGCTAACTGAAACACGGAAGGAGACAATACCGGAAGGAACCC
GCGCTATGACGGCAATAAAAAGACAGAATAAAACGCACGGGTGTTGGGTCGTTTGTTCATAAACGCGGGG
TTCGGTCCCAGGGCTGGCACTCTGTCGATACCCCACCGAGACCCCATTGGGGCCAATACGCCCGCGTTTC
TTCCTTTTCCCCACCCCACCCCCCAAGTTCGGGTGAAGGCCCAGGGCTCGCAGCCAACGTCGGGGCGGCA
GGCCCTGCCATAGCAGATCTGCGCAGCTGGGGCTCTAGGGGGTATCCCC
[124 nt withheld, positions 1870-1993]
C
[32 nt withheld, positions 1995-2026]
CA
[57 nt withheld, positions 2029-2085]
A
[49 nt withheld, positions 2087-2135]
CCTTTGACGTTGGAGTCCACGTTCTTT
[37 nt withheld, positions 2163-2199]
ACCCTATCTCGGTCTATTCTTTTGATTTATAAGGGATTTTGGGGATTTCGGCCTATTGGTTAAAAAATGA
GCTGATTTAACAAAAATTTAACGCGAATTAATTCTGTGGAATGTGTGTCAGTTAGGGTGTGGAAAGTCCC
CAGGCTCCCCAGCAGGCAGAAGTATGCAAAGCATGCATCTCAATTAGTCAGCAACCAGGTGTGGAAAGTC
CCCAGGCTCCCCAGCAGGCAGAAGTATGCAAAGCATGCATCTCAATTAGTCAGCAACCATAGTCCCGCCC
CTAACTCCGCCCATCCCGCCCCTAACTCCGCCCAGTTCCGCCCATTCTCCGCCCCATGGCTGACTAATTT
TTTTTATTTATGCAGAGGCCGAGGCCGCCTCTGCCTCTGAGCTATTCCAGAAGTAGTGAGGAGGCTTTTT
TGGAGGCCTAGGCTTTTGCAAAAAGCTCCCGGGAGCTTGTATATCCATTTTCGGATCTGATCAAGAGACA
GGATGAGGATCGTTTCGCATGATTGAACAAGATGGATTGCACGCAGGTTCTCCGGCCGCTTGGGTGGAGA
GGCTATTCGGCTATGACTGGGCACAACAGACAATCGGCTGCTCTGATGCCGCCGTGTTCCGGCTGTCAGC
GCAGGGGCGCCCGGTTCTTTTTGTCAAGACCGACCTGTCCGGTGCCCTGAATGAACTGCAGGACGAGGCA
GCGCGGCTATCGTGGCTGGCCACGACGGGCGTTCCTTGCGCAGCTGTGCTCGACGTTGTCACTGAAGCGG
GAAGGGACTGGCTGCTATTGGGCGAAGTGCCGGGGCAGGATCTCCTGTCATCTCACCTTGCTCCTGCCGA
GAAAGTATCCATCATGGCTGATGCAATGCGGCGGCTGCATACGCTTGATCCGGCTACCTGCCCATTCGAC
CACCAAGCGAAACATCGCATCGAGCGAGCACGTACTCGGATGGAAGCCGGTCTTGTCGATCAGGATGATC
TGGACGAAGAGCATCAGGGGCTCGCGCCAGCCGAACTGTTCGCCAGGCTCAAGGCGCGCATGCCCGACGG
CGAGGATCTCGTCGTGACCCATGGCGATGCCTGCTTGCCGAATATCATGGTGGAAAATGGCCGCTTTTCT
GGATTCATCGACTGTGGCCGGCTGGGTGTGGCGGACCGCTATCAGGACATAGCGTTGGCTACCCGTGATA
TTGCTGAAGAGCTTGGCGGCGAATGGGCTGACCGCTTCCTCGTGCTTTACGGTATCGCCGCTCCCGATTC
GCAGCGCATCGCCTTCTATCGCCTTCTTGACGAGTTCTTCTGAGCGGGACTCTGGGGTTCGCGAAATGAC
CGACCAAGCGACGCCCAACCTGCCATCACGAGATTTCGATTCCACCGCCGCCTTCTATGAAAGGTTGGGC
TTCGGAATCGTTTTCCGGGACGCCGGCTGGATGATCCTCCAGCGCGGGGATCTCATGCTGGAGTTCTTCG
CCCACCCCAACTTGTTTATTGCAGCTTATAATGGTTACAAATAAAGCAATAGCATCACAAATTTCACAAA
TAAAGCATTTTTTTCACTGCATTCTAGTTGTGGTTTGTCCAAACTCATCAATGTATCTTATCATGTCTGT
ATACCGTCGACCTCTAGCTAGAGCTTGGCGTAATCATGGTCATAGCTGTTTCCTGTGTGAAATTGTTATC
CGCTCACAATTCCACACAACATACGAGCCGGAAGCATAAAGTGTAAAGCCTGGGGTGCCTAATGAGTGAG
CTAACTCACATTAATTGCGTTGCGCTCACTGCCCGCTTTCCAGTCGGGAAACCTGTCGTGCCAGCTGCAT
TAATGAATCGGCCAACGCGCGGGGAGAGGCGGTTTGCGTATTGGGCGCTCTTCCGCTTCCTCGCTCACTG
ACTCGCTGCGCTCGGTCGTTCGGCTGCGGCGAGCGGTATCAGCTCACTCAAAGGCGGTAATACGGTTATC
CACAGAATCAGGGGATAACGCAGGAAAGAACATGTGAGCAAAAGGCCAGCAAAAGGCCAGGAACCGTAAA
AAGGCCGCGTTGCTGGCGTTTTTCCATAGGCTCCGCCCCCCTGACGAGCATCACAAAAATCGACGCTCAA
GTCAGAGGTGGCGAAACCCGACAGGACTATAAAGATACCAGGCGTTTCCCCCTGGAAGCTCCCTCGTGCG
CTCTCCTGTTCCGACCCTGCCGCTTACCGGATACCTGTCCGCCTTTCTCCCTTCGGGAAGCGTGGCGCTT
TCTCAATGCTCACGCTGTAGGTATCTCAGTTCGGTGTAGGTCGTTCGCTCCAAGCTGGGCTGTGTGCACG
AACCCCCCGTTCAGCCCGACCGCTGCGCCTTATCCGGTAACTATCGTCTTGAGTCCAACCCGGTAAGACA
CGACTTATCGCCACTGGCAGCAGCCACTGGTAACAGGATTAGCAGAGCGAGGTATGTAGGCGGTGCTACA
GAGTTCTTGAAGTGGTGGCCTAACTACGGCTACACTAGAAGGACAGTATTTGGTATCTGCGCTCTGCTGA
AGCCAGTTACCTTCGGAAAAAGAGTTGGTAGCTCTTGATCCGGCAAACAAACCACCGCTGGTAGCGGTGG
TTTTTTTGTTTGCAAGCAGCAGATTACGCGCAGAAAAAAAGGATCTCAAGAAGATCCTTTGATCTTTTCT
ACGGGGTCTGACGCTCAGTGGAACGAAAACTCACGTTAAGGGATTTTGGTCATGAGATTATCAAAAAGGA
TCTTCACCTAGATCCTTTTAAATTAAAAATGAAGTTTTAAATCAATCTAAAGTATATATGAGTAAACTTG
GTCTGACAGTTACCAATGCTTAATCAGTGAGGCACCTATCTCAGCGATCTGTCTATTTCGTTCATCCATA
GTTGCCTGACTCCCCGTCGTGTAGATAACTACGATACGGGAGGGCTTACCATCTGGCCCCAGTGCTGCAA
TGATACCGCGAGACCCACGCTCACCGGCTCCAGATTTATCAGCAATAAACCAGCCAGCCGGAAGGGCCGA
GCGCAGAAGTGGTCCTGCAACTTTATCCGCCTCCATCCAGTCTATTAATTGTTGCCGGGAAGCTAGAGTA
AGTAGTTCGCCAGTTAATAGTTTGCGCAACGTTGTTGCCATTGCTACAGGCATCGTGGTGTCACGCTCGT
CGTTTGGTATGGCTTCATTCAGCTCCGGTTCCCAACGATCAAGGCGAGTTACATGATCCCCCATGTTGTG
CAAAAAAGCGGTTAGCTCCTTCGGTCCTCCGATCGTTGTCAGAAGTAAGTTGGCCGCAGTGTTATCACTC
ATGGTTATGGCAGCACTGCATAATTCTCTTACTGTCATGCCATCCGTAAGATGCTTTTCTGTGACTGGTG
AGTACTCAACCAAGTCATTCTGAGAATAGTGTATGCGGCGACCGAGTTGCTCTTGCCCGGCGTCAATACG
GGATAATACCGCGCCACATAGCAGAACTTTAAAAGTGCTCATCATTGGAAAACGTTCTTCGGGGCGAAAA
CTCTCAAGGATCTTACCGCTGTTGAGATCCAGTTCGATGTAACCCACTCGTGCACCCAACTGATCTTCAG
CATCTTTTACTTTCACCAGCGTTTCTGGGTGAGCAAAAACAGGAAGGCAAAATGCCGCAAAAAAGGGAAT
AAGGGCGACACGGAAATGTTGAATACTCATACTCTTCCTTTTTCAATATTATTGAAGCATTTATCAGGGT
TATTGTCTCATGAGCGGATACATATTTGAATGTATTTAGAAAAATAAACAAATAGGGGTTCCGCGCACAT
TTCCCCGAAAAGTGCCACCTGACGTC
Features (pLannotate 1.2.2; 24 found; start..end, strand, type, name):
     36..80      -  misc_feature   bom (fragment): basis of mobility region from pBR322
    235..614     +  enhancer       CMV enhancer: human cytomegalovirus immediate early enhancer
    615..818     +  promoter       CMV promoter: human cytomegalovirus (CMV) immediate early promoter
    814..847     +  LTR            5' LTR (truncated) (fragment): truncated 5' long terminal repeat (LTR) from HIV-1
    863..881     +  promoter       T7 promoter: promoter for bacteriophage T7 RNA polymerase
    911..935     +  protein_bind   attB1: mutant version of attB; recombination site for the Gateway® BP reaction BP Clonase™
    981..1070    +  ncRNA          mir-129: Accession: RF00486 - mir-129 microRNA precursor family
   1118..1142    -  protein_bind   attB2: mutant version of attB; recombination site for the Gateway® BP reaction BP Clonase™
   1220..1296    +  ncRNA          mir-1: Accession: RF00103 - mir-1 microRNA precursor family
   1495..1536    +  CDS            V5 tag: epitope tag from simian virus 5
   1620..1668    +  polyA_signal   HSV TK poly(A) signal: herpes simplex virus thymidine kinase polyadenylation signal (Cole and Stacy, 1985)
   1759..1775    -  polyA_signal   bGH poly(A) signal (fragment): bovine growth hormone polyadenylation signal
   1870..2298    +  rep_origin     f1 ori (sequence partly withheld): f1 bacteriophage origin of replication; arrow indicates direction of (+) strand synthesis
   2312..2641    +  promoter       SV40 promoter: SV40 enhancer and early promoter
   2708..3499    +  CDS            neo: KKA2_KLEPN - Also known as kan, nptII. Experimental evidence at protein level: Swiss-Prot protein existence level 1. Resistance to kanamycin, neomycin, paromomycin, ribostamycin, butirosin and gentamicin B. From Klebsiella pneumoniae.
   3525..3683    +  CDS            ble (fragment): BLE_KLEPN - Experimental evidence at protein level: Swiss-Prot protein existence level 1. Binding protein with a strong affinity to the bleomycin family of antibiotics. Binds to CL990; an antimitotic-antibiotic compound. From Klebsiella pneumoniae.
   3678..3799    +  polyA_signal   SV40 poly(A) signal: SV40 polyadenylation signal
   3872..3888    -  protein_bind   lac operator: The lac repressor binds to the lac operator to inhibit transcription in E. coli. This inhibition can be relieved by adding lactose or isopropyl-β-D-thiogalactopyranoside (IPTG). lac repressor encoded by lacI
   3896..3926    -  promoter       lac promoter: promoter for the E. coli lac operon
   3941..3962    -  protein_bind   CAP binding site: CAP binding activates transcription in the presence of cAMP. E. coli catabolite activator protein
   3975..4067    -  CDS            lacI (fragment): lac repressor; lacI; The lac repressor binds to the lac operator to inhibit transcription in E. coli. This inhibition can be relieved by adding lactose or isopropyl-β-D-thiogalactopyranoside (IPTG).
   4250..4838    -  rep_origin     ori: high-copy-number ColE1/pMB1/pBR322/pUC origin of replication
   5009..5869    -  CDS            AmpR: β-lactamase; bla; confers resistance to ampicillin, carbenicillin, and related antibiotics
   5870..5974    -  promoter       AmpR promoter: bla
