[The description below was written by a language model from this plasmid's Addgene catalogue record and pLannotate feature annotations shown in this document.]
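Description:
pcDNA3.2 mir-1-1 reporter mir129-2-2 is a mammalian expression plasmid for studying pri-miRNA processing, built by Gateway recombination into a pcDNA3.2 V5-DEST derivative that already carries a human mir-1-1 hairpin. It is propagated in E. coli through a high-copy ColE1/pUC-type origin with ampicillin selection (AmpR under its own promoter) and also carries an f1 origin. For selection in mammalian cells, an SV40 early promoter drives a neomycin phosphotransferase gene followed by an SV40 poly(A) signal, conferring G418 resistance. The deposited full sequence is 6,005 nt, shorter than the 8,038 bp listed for the empty destination backbone. This is expected if the Gateway cassette of the destination vector was replaced by a small insert.

The expression unit is driven by the CMV enhancer and immediate-early promoter, with a T7 promoter just downstream. Between the attB1 and attB2 sites left by recombination lies the insert, a mir-129 family precursor annotated as a human/synthetic version of MIR129-2. The record indicates that it carries mutations but refers to the sequence and publication for their nature. Immediately downstream of attB2, on the same transcript, sits the mir-1-1 hairpin, followed by the backbone V5 tag sequence, which has no evident role for a noncoding insert, and the HSV TK polyadenylation signal. Placing the query hairpin and mir-1-1 in a single CMV-driven primary transcript probably lets mir-1-1 act as an internal reference against which processing of the mir-129-2 variant can be compared, although the record does not describe the readout. This fits the associated work on primary-sequence features, beyond secondary structure, that license pri-miRNA hairpins for processing.
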