Addgene plasmid #46728: pcDNA3.2 mir-1-1 reporter mir129-2-2
Depositing lab: David Bartel. Depositing organization: Whitehead Institute for Biomedical Research. Publication: Beyond Secondary Structure: Primary-Sequence Determinants License Pri-miRNA Hairpins for Processing. Auyeung VC, Ulitsky I, McGeary SE, Bartel DP. Cell. 2013 Feb 14;152(4):844-58. doi: 10.1016/j.cell.2013.01.031. PubMed 23415231.
Backbone
  Vector backbone: pcDNA3.2 V5-DEST mir-1-1 reporter
  Backbone manufacturer: Bartel lab (Addgene plasmid# 46646)
  Backbone size w/o insert (bp): 8038
  Vector type: Mammalian Expression, RNAi
  Selectable markers: Neomycin (select with G418)
Growth in bacteria
  Bacterial resistance: Ampicillin, 100 μg/mL
  Growth temperature: 37°C
  Growth strain: DH5alpha
  Copy number: High Copy
Gene/Insert
  Gene/Insert name: mir129-2-2 (alt name: mir129-2-2 pri-mRNA)
  Species: H. sapiens (human), Synthetic
  Mutation: see sequence and publication
  Entrez Gene: MIR129-2 (a.k.a. MIR-129b, MIRN129-2, mir-129-2)
  Promoter: CMV
  Tag / fusion protein: hsa-mir-1-1 (C terminal on insert); V5 (C terminal on backbone)
  Cloning method: Gateway Cloning
  Sequencing primers: 5′ CMV-F; 3′ TK-pA-R
Terms and licenses: Academic/Nonprofit Terms; Industry Terms: Not Available to Industry
How to cite: pcDNA3.2 mir-1-1 reporter mir129-2-2 was a gift from David Bartel (Addgene plasmid # 46728 ; http://n2t.net/addgene:46728 ; RRID:Addgene_46728)
