>Addgene plasmid #46728 | pcDNA3.2 mir-1-1 reporter mir129-2-2 | addgene partial sequence | sequence record 75743 | CMV-F 5'-CGCAAATGGGCGGTAGGCGTG-3'
TGGCTAACTAGAGAACCCACTGCTTACTGGCTTATCGAAATTAATACGACTCACTATAGGGAGACCCAAG
CTGGCTAGTTAAGCTATCAACAAGTTTGTACAAAAAAGCAGGCTCATCCTGGGCTGAAGGCGGCGGCGAA
CCGAAGAAGCCGGCATATTCTGCCCTTCGCGAATCTTTTTGCGGTCTGGGCTTGCTGTACATAACTCAAT
AGCCGGAAGCCCTTACCCCAAAAAGCATTTGCGGAGGGCGCACTAGTAGAGAAGACGGCAGCCATCCAGC
GATCGCCGAAGCCCGCACCCAGCTTTCTTGTACAAAGTGGTTGATCTAGAGGGCCCGCAGTGGGGTCAGC
TTCTACCGGGGCGGCGTCCCGGGGTCTTGGAACTGCATGCAGACTGCCTGCTTGGGAAACATACTTCTTT
ATATGCCCATATGGACCTGCTAAGCTATGGAATGTAAAGAAGTATGTATCTCAGGCCGGGACCTCTCTCG
CCGCACTGAGGGGCACTCCACACCACGGGGGCCGCCGCGGCCGACAGCCAGCCAGGCGGCTGTGGTGGGG
GTGAGGCTGGGGCGGCAGGCTGCCTGGGCGTTGGTGGACGGTCGTGTCCCCGCCAGCATTGTTCTGTCAC
TTTGCCTGTGTCAGCAGGTGGAAGTGCTCACCAGACATTCGAAGGTAAGCCTATCCCTAACCCTCTCCTC
GGTCTCGATTCTACGCGTACCGGTTAGTAATGAGTTTAAACGGGGGAGGCTAACTGAAACACGGAAGGAG
ACAATACCGGAAGGAACCCGCGCTATGACGGCAATAAAAAGACAGAATAAAACGCACGGGTGTTGGGTCG
TTTGTTCATAAACGCGGGGTTCGGTCCCAGGGCTGGCACTCTGTCGATACCCCACCGAGACCCCATTGGG
GCCAATACGCCCGCGTTTCTTCCTTTTCCC
